>Addgene plasmid #173000 | pcDNA3.1_nV5-TAOK2 | addgene full sequence | sequence record 340593 | Addgene NGS Result
GACGGATCGGGAGATCTCCCGATCCCCTATGGTGCACTCTCAGTACAATCTGCTCTGATGCCGCATAGTT
AAGCCAGTATCTGCTCCCTGCTTGTGTGTTGGAGGTCGCTGAGTAGTGCGCGAGCAAAATTTAAGCTACA
ACAAGGCAAGGCTTGACCGACAATTGCATGAAGAATCTGCTTAGGGTTAGGCGTTTTGCGCTGCTTCGCG
ATGTACGGGCCAGATATACGCGTTGACATTGATTATTGACTAGTTATTAATAGTAATCAATTACGGGGTC
ATTAGTTCATAGCCCATATATGGAGTTCCGCGTTACATAACTTACGGTAAATGGCCCGCCTGGCTGACCG
CCCAACGACCCCCGCCCATTGACGTCAATAATGACGTATGTTCCCATAGTAACGCCAATAGGGACTTTCC
ATTGACGTCAATGGGTGGAGTATTTACGGTAAACTGCCCACTTGGCAGTACATCAAGTGTATCATATGCC
AAGTACGCCCCCTATTGACGTCAATGACGGTAAATGGCCCGCCTGGCATTATGCCCAGTACATGACCTTA
TGGGACTTTCCTACTTGGCAGTACATCTACGTATTAGTCATCGCTATTACCATGGTGATGCGGTTTTGGC
AGTACATCAATGGGCGTGGATAGCGGTTTGACTCACGGGGATTTCCAAGTCTCCACCCCATTGACGTCAA
TGGGAGTTTGTTTTGGCACCAAAATCAACGGGACTTTCCAAAATGTCGTAACAACTCCGCCCCATTGACG
CAAATGGGCGGTAGGCGTGTACGGTGGGAGGTCTATATAAGCAGAGCTCTCTGGCTAACTAGAGAACCCA
CTGCTTACTGGCTTATCGAAATTAATACGACTCACTATAGGGAGACCCAAGCTGGCTAGTTAAGCTTACC
ATGGGTAAGCCTATCCCTAACCCTCTCCTCGGTCTCGATTCTACGGAAAACCTGTATTTTCAGGGCCCGG
ATCCGTCGACGAATTCTGCAGATATCACAAGTTTGTACAAAAAAGCAGGCTCCCCAGCTGGGGGCCGGGC
CGGGAGCCTGAAGGACCCAGATGTGGCTGAGCTCTTCTTCAAGGATGACCCAGAAAAGCTCTTCTCTGAC
CTCCGGGAAATTGGCCATGGCAGCTTTGGAGCCGTATACTTTGCCCGGGATGTCCGGAATAGTGAGGTGG
TGGCCATCAAGAAGATGTCCTACAGTGGGAAGCAGTCCAATGAGAAATGGCAAGACATCATCAAGGAGGT
GCGGTTCTTACAGAAGCTCCGGCATCCCAACACCATTCAGTACCGGGGCTGTTACCTGAGGGAGCACACG
GCTTGGCTGGTAATGGAGTATTGCCTGGGCTCAGCTTCTGACCTTCTAGAAGTGCACAAGAAACCCCTTC
AGGAGGTAGAGATCGCAGCTGTGACCCACGGGGCGCTTCAGGGCCTGGCATATCTGCACTCCCACAACAT
GATCCATAGGGATGTGAAGGCTGGAAACATCCTGCTGTCAGAGCCAGGGTTAGTGAAGCTAGGGGACTTT
GGTTCTGCGTCCATCATGGCACCTGCCAACTCCTTCGTGGGCACCCCATACTGGATGGCACCCGAGGTGA
TCCTGGCCATGGATGAGGGGCAGTACGATGGCAAAGTGGACGTCTGGTCCTTGGGGATAACCTGCATCGA
GCTGGCTGAACGGAAACCACCGCTCTTTAACATGAATGCGATGAGTGCCTTATACCACATTGCACAGAAC
GAATCCCCCGTGCTCCAGTCAGGACACTGGTCTGAGTACTTCCGGAATTTTGTCGACTCCTGTCTTCAGA
AAATCCCTCAAGACAGACCAACCTCAGAGGTTCTCCTGAAGCACCGCTTTGTGCTCCGGGAGCGGCCACC
CACAGTCATCATGGACCTGATCCAGAGGACCAAGGATGCCGTGCGGGAGCTGGACAACCTGCAGTACCGC
AAGATGAAGAAGATCCTGTTCCAAGAGGCACCCAACGGCCCTGGTGCCGAGGCCCCAGAGGAGGAAGAGG
AGGCCGAGCCCTACATGCACCGGGCCGGGACTCTGACCAGCCTCGAGAGTAGCCACTCAGTGCCCAGCAT
GTCCATCAGCGCCTCCAGCCAGAGCAGCTCCGTCAACAGCCTAGCAGATGCCTCAGACAACGAGGAAGAG
GAGGAGGAGGAGGAGGAAGAGGAGGAGGAGGAAGAAGGCCCTGAAGCCCGGGAGATGGCCATGATGCAGG
AGGGGGAGCACACAGTCACCTCTCACAGCTCCATTATCCACCGGCTGCCGGGCTCTGACAACCTATATGA
TGACCCCTACCAGCCAGAGATAACCCCCAGCCCTCTCCAGCCGCCTGCAGCCCCAGCTCCCACTTCCACC
ACCTCTTCCGCCCGCCGCCGGGCCTACTGCCGTAACCGAGACCACTTTGCCACCATCCGAACCGCCTCCC
TGGTCAGCCGTCAGATCCAGGAGCATGAGCAGGACTCTGCGCTGCGGGAGCAGCTGAGCGGCTATAAGCG
GATGCGACGACAGCACCAGAAGCAGCTGCTGGCCCTGGAGTCACGGCTGAGGGGTGAACGGGAGGAGCAC
AGTGCACGGCTGCAGCGGGAGCTTGAGGCGCAGCGGGCTGGCTTTGGGGCAGAGGCAGAAAAGCTGGCCC
GGCGGCACCAGGCCATAGGTGAGAAGGAGGCACGAGCTGCCCAGGCCGAGGAGCGGAAGTTCCAGCAGCA
CATCCTTGGGCAGCAGAAGAAGGAGCTGGCTGCCCTGCTGGAGGCACAGAAGCGGACCTACAAACTTCGC
AAGGAACAGCTGAAGGAGGAGCTCCAGGAGAACCCCAGCACTCCCAAGCGGGAGAAGGCCGAGTGGCTGC
TGCGGCAGAAGGAGCAGCTCCAGCAGTGCCAGGCGGAGGAGGAAGCAGGGCTGCTGCGGCGGCAGCGCCA
GTACTTTGAGCTGCAGTGTCGCCAGTACAAGCGCAAGATGTTGCTGGCTCGGCACAGCCTGGACCAGGAC
CTGCTGCGGGAGGACCTGAACAAGAAGCAGACCCAGAAGGACTTGGAGTGTGCACTGCTGCTTCGGCAGC
ACGAGGCCACGCGGGAGCTGGAGCTGCGGCAGCTCCAGGCCGTGCAGCGCACGCGGGCTGAGCTCACCCG
CCTGCAGCACCAGACGGAGCTGGGCAACCAGCTGGAGTACAACAAGCGGCGTGAGCAAGAGTTGCGGCAG
AAGCATGCGGCCCAGGTTCGCCAGCAGCCCAAGAGCCTCAAAGTACGTGCAGGCCAGCGCCCCCCGGGCC
TTCCACTCCCCATTCCTGGGGCTCTGGGCCCACCCAACACAGGCACCCCTATAGAACAGCAGCCCTGCTC
ACCTGGCCAGGAGGCAGTCCTGGACCAAAGAATGCTTGGCGAGGAGGAGGAAGCAGTTGGAGAGAGAAGG
ATTCTGGGAAAGGAAGGGGCCACTTTGGAGCCCAAGCAGCAGAGGATTCTGGGGGAAGAATCAGGAGCCC
CTAGTCCCAGTCCACAAAAACATGGGAGCCTGGTTGATGAGGAAGTTTGGGGTCTGCCTGAGGAGATAGA
GGAGCTTAGGGTGCCCTCCCTTGTACCCCAGGAGAGGAGCATTGTTGGCCAGGAGGAGGCTGGGACATGG
AGCTTGTGGGGGAAGGAGGATGAGAGTCTTCTGGATGAGGAGTTTGAGCTTGGCTGGGTCCAGGGCCCAG
CACTGACTCCCGTCCCTGAGGAGGAGGAAGAAGAGGAAGAGGGGGCTCCGATTGGGACCCCTAGGGATCC
TGGAGATGGTTGTCCTTCCCCCGACATCCCTCCTGAACCCCCTCCAACACACCTGAGGCCCTGCCCTGCC
AGCCAGCTCCCTGGACTCCTGTCCCATGGCCTCCTGGCCGGCCTCTCCTTTGCAGTGGGGTCCTCCTCTG
GCCTCCTGCCCCTCCTGCTGCTGCTGCTGCTTCCATTGCTGGCAGCCCAGGGTGGGGGTGGCCTGCAGGC
AGCGCTGCTGGCCCTTGAGGTGGGGCTGGTGGGTCTGGGGGCCTCCTACCTGCTCCTTTGTACAGCCCTG
CACCTGCCCTCCAGTCTTTTCCTACTCCTGGCCCAGGGTACCGCACTGGGGGCCGTCCTGGGCCTGAGCT
GGCGCCGAGGCCTCATGGGTGTTCCCCTGGGCCTTGGAGCTGCCTGGCTCTTAGCTTGGCCAGGCCTAGC
TCTACCTCTGGTGGCTATGGCAGCGGGGGGCAGATGGGTGCGGCAGCAGGGCCCCCGGGTGCGCCGGGGC
ATATCTCGACTCTGGTTGCGGGTTCTGCTGCGCCTGTCACCCATGGCCTTCCGGGCCCTGCAGGGCTGTG
GGGCTGTGGGGGACCGGGGTCTGTTTGCACTGTACCCCAAAACCAACAAGGATGGCTTCCGCAGCCGCCT
GCCCGTCCCTGGGCCCCGGCGGCGTAATCCCCGCACCACCCAACACCCATTAGCTCTGTTGGCAAGGGTC
TGGGTCCTGTGCAAGGGCTGGAACTGGCGTCTGGCACGGGCCAGCCAGGGTTTAGCATCCCACTTGCCCC
CGTGGGCCATCCACACACTGGCCAGCTGGGGCCTGCTTCGGGGTGAACGGCCCACCCGAATCCCCCGGCT
ACTACCACGCAGCCAGCGCCAGCTAGGGCCCCCTGCCTCCCGCCAGCCACTGCCAGGGACTCTAGCCGGG
CGGAGGTCACGCACCCGCCAGTCCCGGGCCCTGCCCCCCTGGAGGTAGGACCCAGCTTTCTTGTACAAAG
TGGTGATAAACCCGCTGATCAGCCTCGACTGTGCCTTCTAGTTGCCAGCCATCTGTTGTTTGCCCCTCCC
CCGTGCCTTCCTTGACCCTGGAAGGTGCCACTCCCACTGTCCTTTCCTAATAAAATGAGGAAATTGCATC
GCATTGTCTGAGTAGGTGTCATTCTATTCTGGGGGGTGGGGTGGGGCAGGACAGCAAGGGGGAGGATTGG
GAAGACAATAGCAGGCATGCTGGGGATGCGGTGGGCTCTATGGCTTCTGAGGCGGAAAGAACCAGCTGGG
GCTCTAGGGGGTATCCCC
[124 nt withheld, positions 5059-5182]
C
[91 nt withheld, positions 5184-5274]
A
[49 nt withheld, positions 5276-5324]
CCTTTGACGTTGGAGTCCACGTTCTTT
[37 nt withheld, positions 5352-5388]
ACCCTATCTCGGTCTATTCTTTTGATTTATAAGGGATTTTGCCGATTTCGGCCTATTGGTTAAAAAATGA
GCTGATTTAACAAAAATTTAACGCGAATTAATTCTGTGGAATGTGTGTCAGTTAGGGTGTGGAAAGTCCC
CAGGCTCCCCAGCAGGCAGAAGTATGCAAAGCATGCATCTCAATTAGTCAGCAACCAGGTGTGGAAAGTC
CCCAGGCTCCCCAGCAGGCAGAAGTATGCAAAGCATGCATCTCAATTAGTCAGCAACCATAGTCCCGCCC
CTAACTCCGCCCATCCCGCCCCTAACTCCGCCCAGTTCCGCCCATTCTCCGCCCCATGGCTGACTAATTT
TTTTTATTTATGCAGAGGCCGAGGCCGCCTCTGCCTCTGAGCTATTCCAGAAGTAGTGAGGAGGCTTTTT
TGGAGGCCTAGGCTTTTGCAAAAAGCTCCCGGGAGCTTGTATATCCATTTTCGGATCTGATCAAGAGACA
GGATGAGGATCGTTTCGCATGATTGAACAAGATGGATTGCACGCAGGTTCTCCGGCCGCTTGGGTGGAGA
GGCTATTCGGCTATGACTGGGCACAACAGACAATCGGCTGCTCTGATGCCGCCGTGTTCCGGCTGTCAGC
GCAGGGGCGCCCGGTTCTTTTTGTCAAGACCGACCTGTCCGGTGCCCTGAATGAACTGCAGGACGAGGCA
GCGCGGCTATCGTGGCTGGCCACGACGGGCGTTCCTTGCGCAGCTGTGCTCGACGTTGTCACTGAAGCGG
GAAGGGACTGGCTGCTATTGGGCGAAGTGCCGGGGCAGGATCTCCTGTCATCTCACCTTGCTCCTGCCGA
GAAAGTATCCATCATGGCTGATGCAATGCGGCGGCTGCATACGCTTGATCCGGCTACCTGCCCATTCGAC
CACCAAGCGAAACATCGCATCGAGCGAGCACGTACTCGGATGGAAGCCGGTCTTGTCGATCAGGATGATC
TGGACGAAGAGCATCAGGGGCTCGCGCCAGCCGAACTGTTCGCCAGGCTCAAGGCGCGCATGCCCGACGG
CGAGGATCTCGTCGTGACCCATGGCGATGCCTGCTTGCCGAATATCATGGTGGAAAATGGCCGCTTTTCT
GGATTCATCGACTGTGGCCGGCTGGGTGTGGCGGACCGCTATCAGGACATAGCGTTGGCTACCCGTGATA
TTGCTGAAGAGCTTGGCGGCGAATGGGCTGACCGCTTCCTCGTGCTTTACGGTATCGCCGCTCCCGATTC
GCAGCGCATCGCCTTCTATCGCCTTCTTGACGAGTTCTTCTGAGCGGGACTCTGGGGTTCGAAATGACCG
ACCAAGCGACGCCCAACCTGCCATCACGAGATTTCGATTCCACCGCCGCCTTCTATGAAAGGTTGGGCTT
CGGAATCGTTTTCCGGGACGCCGGCTGGATGATCCTCCAGCGCGGGGATCTCATGCTGGAGTTCTTCGCC
CACCCCAACTTGTTTATTGCAGCTTATAATGGTTACAAATAAAGCAATAGCATCACAAATTTCACAAATA
AAGCATTTTTTTCACTGCATTCTAGTTGTGGTTTGTCCAAACTCATCAATGTATCTTATCATGTCTGTAT
ACCGTCGACCTCTAGCTAGAGCTTGGCGTAATCATGGTCATAGCTGTTTCCTGTGTGAAATTGTTATCCG
CTCACAATTCCACACAACATACGAGCCGGAAGCATAAAGTGTAAAGCCTGGGGTGCCTAATGAGTGAGCT
AACTCACATTAATTGCGTTGCGCTCACTGCCCGCTTTCCAGTCGGGAAACCTGTCGTGCCAGCTGCATTA
ATGAATCGGCCAACGCGCGGGGAGAGGCGGTTTGCGTATTGGGCGCTCTTCCGCTTCCTCGCTCACTGAC
TCGCTGCGCTCGGTCGTTCGGCTGCGGCGAGCGGTATCAGCTCACTCAAAGGCGGTAATACGGTTATCCA
CAGAATCAGGGGATAACGCAGGAAAGAACATGTGAGCAAAAGGCCAGCAAAAGGCCAGGAACCGTAAAAA
GGCCGCGTTGCTGGCGTTTTTCCATAGGCTCCGCCCCCCTGACGAGCATCACAAAAATCGACGCTCAAGT
CAGAGGTGGCGAAACCCGACAGGACTATAAAGATACCAGGCGTTTCCCCCTGGAAGCTCCCTCGTGCGCT
CTCCTGTTCCGACCCTGCCGCTTACCGGATACCTGTCCGCCTTTCTCCCTTCGGGAAGCGTGGCGCTTTC
TCATAGCTCACGCTGTAGGTATCTCAGTTCGGTGTAGGTCGTTCGCTCCAAGCTGGGCTGTGTGCACGAA
CCCCCCGTTCAGCCCGACCGCTGCGCCTTATCCGGTAACTATCGTCTTGAGTCCAACCCGGTAAGACACG
ACTTATCGCCACTGGCAGCAGCCACTGGTAACAGGATTAGCAGAGCGAGGTATGTAGGCGGTGCTACAGA
GTTCTTGAAGTGGTGGCCTAACTACGGCTACACTAGAAGAACAGTATTTGGTATCTGCGCTCTGCTGAAG
CCAGTTACCTTCGGAAAAAGAGTTGGTAGCTCTTGATCCGGCAAACAAACCACCGCTGGTAGCGGTGGTT
TTTTTGTTTGCAAGCAGCAGATTACGCGCAGAAAAAAAGGATCTCAAGAAGATCCTTTGATCTTTTCTAC
GGGGTCTGACGCTCAGTGGAACGAAAACTCACGTTAAGGGATTTTGGTCATGAGATTATCAAAAAGGATC
TTCACCTAGATCCTTTTAAATTAAAAATGAAGTTTTAAATCAATCTAAAGTATATATGAGTAAACTTGGT
CTGACAGTTACCAATGCTTAATCAGTGAGGCACCTATCTCAGCGATCTGTCTATTTCGTTCATCCATAGT
TGCCTGACTCCCCGTCGTGTAGATAACTACGATACGGGAGGGCTTACCATCTGGCCCCAGTGCTGCAATG
ATACCGCGAGACCCACGCTCACCGGCTCCAGATTTATCAGCAATAAACCAGCCAGCCGGAAGGGCCGAGC
GCAGAAGTGGTCCTGCAACTTTATCCGCCTCCATCCAGTCTATTAATTGTTGCCGGGAAGCTAGAGTAAG
TAGTTCGCCAGTTAATAGTTTGCGCAACGTTGTTGCCATTGCTACAGGCATCGTGGTGTCACGCTCGTCG
TTTGGTATGGCTTCATTCAGCTCCGGTTCCCAACGATCAAGGCGAGTTACATGATCCCCCATGTTGTGCA
AAAAAGCGGTTAGCTCCTTCGGTCCTCCGATCGTTGTCAGAAGTAAGTTGGCCGCAGTGTTATCACTCAT
GGTTATGGCAGCACTGCATAATTCTCTTACTGTCATGCCATCCGTAAGATGCTTTTCTGTGACTGGTGAG
TACTCAACCAAGTCATTCTGAGAATAGTGTATGCGGCGACCGAGTTGCTCTTGCCCGGCGTCAATACGGG
ATAATACCGCGCCACATAGCAGAACTTTAAAAGTGCTCATCATTGGAAAACGTTCTTCGGGGCGAAAACT
CTCAAGGATCTTACCGCTGTTGAGATCCAGTTCGATGTAACCCACTCGTGCACCCAACTGATCTTCAGCA
TCTTTTACTTTCACCAGCGTTTCTGGGTGAGCAAAAACAGGAAGGCAAAATGCCGCAAAAAAGGGAATAA
GGGCGACACGGAAATGTTGAATACTCATACTCTTCCTTTTTCAATATTATTGAAGCATTTATCAGGGTTA
TTGTCTCATGAGCGGATACATATTTGAATGTATTTAGAAAAATAAACAAATAGGGGTTCCGCGCACATTT
CCCCGAAAAGTGCCACCTGACGTC
Features (pLannotate 1.2.2; 24 found; start..end, strand, type, name):
     28..80      -  misc_feature   bom (fragment): basis of mobility region from pBR322
    235..614     +  enhancer       CMV enhancer: human cytomegalovirus immediate early enhancer
    615..818     +  promoter       CMV promoter: human cytomegalovirus (CMV) immediate early promoter
    814..847     +  LTR            5' LTR (truncated) (fragment): truncated 5' long terminal repeat (LTR) from HIV-1
    863..881     +  promoter       T7 promoter: promoter for bacteriophage T7 RNA polymerase
    914..955     +  CDS            V5 tag: epitope tag from simian virus 5
    956..976     +  CDS            TEV site: tobacco etch virus (TEV) protease recognition and cleavage site
   1007..1031    +  protein_bind   attB1: mutant version of attB; recombination site for the Gateway® BP reaction BP Clonase™
   1034..4735    +  CDS            TAOK2: TAOK2_HUMAN - Also known as KIAA0881, MAP3K17, PSK, PSK1. Experimental evidence at protein level: Swiss-Prot protein existence level 1. Serine/threonine-protein kinase involved in different processes such as membrane blebbing and apoptotic bodies formation DNA damage response and MAPK14/p38 MAPK stress-activated MAPK cascade. Phosphorylates itself, MBP, activated MAPK8, MAP2K3, MAP2K6 and tubulins. Activates the MAPK14/p38 MAPK signaling pathway through the specific activation and phosphorylation of the upstream MAP2K3 and MAP2K6 kinases. In response to DNA damage, involved in the G2/M transit
   4740..4764    -  protein_bind   attB2: mutant version of attB; recombination site for the Gateway® BP reaction BP Clonase™
   4789..5013    +  polyA_signal   bGH poly(A) signal: bovine growth hormone polyadenylation signal
   5017..5038    +  promoter       SV40 promoter (fragment): SV40 enhancer and early promoter
   5059..5487    +  rep_origin     f1 ori (sequence partly withheld): f1 bacteriophage origin of replication; arrow indicates direction of (+) strand synthesis
   5501..5830    +  promoter       SV40 promoter: SV40 enhancer and early promoter
   5897..6688    +  CDS            neo: KKA2_KLEPN - Also known as kan, nptII. Experimental evidence at protein level: Swiss-Prot protein existence level 1. Resistance to kanamycin, neomycin, paromomycin, ribostamycin, butirosin and gentamicin B. From Klebsiella pneumoniae.
   6712..6870    +  CDS            ble (fragment): BLE_KLEPN - Experimental evidence at protein level: Swiss-Prot protein existence level 1. Binding protein with a strong affinity to the bleomycin family of antibiotics. Binds to CL990; an antimitotic-antibiotic compound. From Klebsiella pneumoniae.
   6865..6986    +  polyA_signal   SV40 poly(A) signal: SV40 polyadenylation signal
   7059..7075    -  protein_bind   lac operator: The lac repressor binds to the lac operator to inhibit transcription in E. coli. This inhibition can be relieved by adding lactose or isopropyl-β-D-thiogalactopyranoside (IPTG). lac repressor encoded by lacI
   7083..7113    -  promoter       lac promoter: promoter for the E. coli lac operon
   7128..7149    -  protein_bind   CAP binding site: CAP binding activates transcription in the presence of cAMP. E. coli catabolite activator protein
   7162..7254    -  CDS            lacI (fragment): lac repressor; lacI; The lac repressor binds to the lac operator to inhibit transcription in E. coli. This inhibition can be relieved by adding lactose or isopropyl-β-D-thiogalactopyranoside (IPTG).
   7437..8025    -  rep_origin     ori: high-copy-number ColE1/pMB1/pBR322/pUC origin of replication
   8196..9056    -  CDS            AmpR: β-lactamase; bla; confers resistance to ampicillin, carbenicillin, and related antibiotics
   9057..9161    -  promoter       AmpR promoter: bla
