[The description below was written by a language model from this plasmid's Addgene catalogue record and pLannotate feature annotations shown in this document.]
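Description:
pcDNA3.1_nV5-TAOK2 is a 9.2 kb mammalian expression plasmid built on the pcDNA3.1 backbone for constitutive production of human TAOK2 (also known as MAP3K17 or PSK) carrying an N-terminal V5 epitope tag. It is propagated in E. coli as a high-copy plasmid through a ColE1/pUC-type origin and selected with ampicillin via the β-lactamase gene. An f1 origin is also present, which in principle allows single-stranded DNA production. For selection in mammalian cells, an SV40 early promoter drives a neomycin phosphotransferase gene terminated by an SV40 polyadenylation signal, permitting G418 selection of stable transfectants.

The expression cassette is driven by the human cytomegalovirus immediate early enhancer and promoter, with a T7 promoter just downstream that can serve for in vitro transcription or as a sequencing primer site. The open reading frame begins with the V5 tag followed by a TEV protease recognition site, then an attB1 site, the TAOK2 coding sequence of about 3.7 kb, and an attB2 site, ending at the bovine growth hormone polyadenylation signal. The flanking attB sites are consistent with the recorded Gateway cloning method, indicating that the kinase was recombined into a V5-tagged destination vector. Several short annotations (a truncated HIV-1 LTR fragment, ble and lacI fragments, a bom fragment) are probably backbone remnants or partial sequence matches rather than functional elements.

TAOK2 is a serine/threonine kinase that activates the p38 MAPK stress pathway. The associated publication title concerns a split TEV protein-protein interaction screen that identified TAOK2 as a modulator of Hippo signalling. The plasmid suits overexpression of TAOK2 in cultured cells with detection or immunoprecipitation through the V5 epitope.
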