Addgene plasmid #173000: pcDNA3.1_nV5-TAOK2
Purpose: constitutive expression of V5-tagged TAOK2
Depositing lab: Michael Wehr. Depositing organization: Klinikum der Ludwig Maximilians-Universitaet Muenchen. Publication: Comprehensive split TEV based protein-protein interaction screening reveals TAOK2 as a key modulator of Hippo signalling to limit growth. Ma X, Mandausch FJ, Wu Y, Sahoo VK, Ma W, Leoni G, Hostiuc M, Wintgens JP, Qiu J, Kannaiyan N, Rossner MJ, Wehr MC. Cell Signal. 2024 Jan;113:110917. doi: 10.1016/j.cellsig.2023.110917. Epub 2023 Oct 7. PubMed 37813295.
Backbone
  Vector backbone: pcDNA3.1
  Vector type: Mammalian Expression
Growth in bacteria
  Bacterial resistance: Ampicillin, 100 μg/mL
  Growth temperature: 37°C
  Growth strain: DH5alpha
  Copy number: High Copy
Gene/Insert
  Gene/Insert name: V5-TAOK2
  Species: H. sapiens (human)
  Entrez Gene: TAOK2 (a.k.a. MAP3K17, PSK, PSK1, PSK1-BETA, TAO1, TAO2, Tao2beta)
  Tag / fusion protein: V5 (N terminal on insert)
  Cloning method: Gateway Cloning
Terms and licenses: Academic/Nonprofit Terms; Industry Terms: Not Available to Industry
How to cite: pcDNA3.1_nV5-TAOK2 was a gift from Michael Wehr (Addgene plasmid # 173000 ; http://n2t.net/addgene:173000 ; RRID:Addgene_173000)
